>Addgene plasmid #178725 | pAAV-VTKS5-ChR2-YFP | addgene full sequence | sequence record 375715 | Addgene NGS Result
CCTGCAGGCAGCTGCGCGCTCGCTCGCTCACTGAGGCCGCCCGGGCGTCGGGCGACCTTTGGTCGCCCGG
CCTCAGTGAGCGAGCGAGCGCGCAGAGAGGGAGTGGCCAACTCCATCACTAGGGGTTCCTGCTAGACTGC
AGAGGGCCCTGCGTATGAGTGCAAGTGGGTTTTAGGACCAGGATGAGGCGGGGTGGGGGTGCCTACCTGA
CGACCGACCCCGACCCACTGGACAAGCACCCAACCCCCATTCCCCAAATTGCGCATCCCCTATCAGAGAG
GGGGAGGGGAAACAGGATGCGGCGAGGCGCGTGCGCACTGCCAGCTTCAGCACCGCGGACAGTGCCTTCG
CCCCCGCCTGGCGGCGCGCGCCACCGCCGCCTCAGCACTGAAGGCGCGCTGACGTCACTCGCCGGTCCCC
CGCAAACTCCCCTTCCCGGCCACCTTGGTCGCGTCCGCGCCGCCGCCGGCCCAGCCGGACCGCACCACGC
GAGGCGCGAGATAGGGGGGCACGGGCGCGACCATCTGCGCTGCGGCGCCGGCGACTCAGCGCTGCCTCAG
TCTGCGGTGGGCAGCGGAGGAGTCGTGTCGTGCCTGAGAGCGCAGTCAGATATCGTTTAAACTCCGGAGA
AGTTCCTATTCTCTAGAAAGTATAGGAACTTCTCCGGAATAACTTCGTATAGGATACTTTATACGAAGTT
ATGCAGAATGGTAGCTGGATTGTAGCTGCTATTAGCAATATGAAACCTCTTAATAACTTCGTATAGCATA
CATTATACGAAGTTATAACGCGCCACTAGTGAATTCTTACTTGTACAGCTCGTCCATGCCGAGAGTGATC
CCGGCGGCGGTCACGAACTCCAGCAGGACCATGTGATCGCGCTTCTCGTTGGGGTCTTTGCTCAGGGCGG
ACTGGTAGCTCAGGTAGTGGTTGTCGGGCAGCAGCACGGGGCCGTCGCCGATGGGGGTGTTCTGCTGGTA
GTGGTCGGCGAGCTGCACGCTGCCGTCCTCGATGTTGTGGCGGATCTTGAAGTTCACCTTGATGCCGTTC
TTCTGCTTGTCGGCCATGATATAGACGTTGTGGCTGTTGTAGTTGTACTCCAGCTTGTGCCCCAGGATGT
TGCCGTCCTCCTTGAAGTCGATGCCCTTCAGCTCGATGCGGTTCACCAGGGTGTCGCCCTCGAACTTCAC
CTCGGCGCGGGTCTTGTAGTTGCCGTCGTCCTTGAAGAAGATGGTGCGCTCCTGGACGTAGCCTTCGGGC
ATGGCGGACTTGAAGAAGTCGTGCTGCTTCATGTGGTCGGGGTAGCGGGCGAAGCACTGCAGGCCGTAGC
CGAAGGTGGTCACGAGGGTGGGCCAGGGCACGGGCAGCTTGCCGGTGGTGCAGATGAACTTCAGGGTCAG
CTTGCCGTAGGTGGCATCGCCCTCGCCCTCGCCGGACACGCTGAACTTGTGGCCGTTTACGTCGCCGTCC
AGCTCGACCAGGATGGGCACCACCCCGGTGAACAGCTCCTCGCCCTTGCTCACCATGGTGGCGGCCGCTG
GCACGGCTCCGGCCTCGGCTTCGTCTTCGACGAGAGTCTCGACCTCGATCTCCGTTCCGCCGATGTTCAG
TTTGGTGGTTTTGCGGATATCTCCGTGAATCAATATGTGCTCGTGGATCAGGACGCGCAGGTAGTGTCCC
AACAACCCCCAACAATTTTTACTCATCAGATCAATAATCGTGTGACCTACGGTGGAGCCATAGACGCTCA
GGACGCCAAAACCTTCGGGCCCCAAAATGAAGAGAATTGGGAACATACCCCAGCTCACGAAAAACAGCCA
TGCCATGCCGGTCACGACCTGGCGGCACCGACCCTTTGGCACAGTATGATAACCCTCGATATATGCTTTG
GCGGCGTGAAAAAATGTGTTCGCGCCATAGCACAATCCAAGACAAAAGAAGATGACTTTAACATAGCCGG
TTGCCATGGCGCTGGTAGCCCCCCACACGATAGTCCCGATGTCTGAGACAAGGAGTCCCATGGTTCTCCT
GCTGTAGTCGTTGCTCAGGCCGGTGAGGTTGCTCAGGCGGATAAGGATGACAGGACAAGTGAGCAGCCAC
TCTGCATAGCGCAGCCACTGCACCCGGTGTCCTGTGGCAAGGTAGAGCATAGAGGGATTCTTAAACTCAA
AAAAGAACTCGAGAATCACCTTAACCATTTCAATGGCGCACACATAGATCTCCTCCCAGCCGCATGTAGA
TTTCCAGGTTTGGTAGGCATAGAACATCAGCAGCAAAATGCTGAATCCTGCTGCAAGCCACTGCAGGACA
TTTGACGCGGTCTGAGCGCCGTTCGTGCCGCGAGATTCAATCCATCCGGCACAGTAACATTGATCCTCAG
GGACCAGGACGGACCCGTTCACCACCACAGGATTAGTAACGAACAAAAGTTCGCGTCCGACGGCAGACAA
AGCGCCGCCATAGTCCATGGTGGCTCCGGAGTCGACCTGCAGGCATGCAAGCTTTACTAGTGGTGGCGCT
AGCATAACTTCGTATAAAGTATCCTATACGAAGTTATTTGCCTTAACCCAGAAATTATCACTGTTATTCT
TTAGAATGGTGCAAAGAATAACTTCGTATAATGTATGCTATACGAAGTTATGAAGTTCCTATTCTCTAGA
AAGTATAGGAACTTCGGCGCGCCAATCAACCTCTGGATTACAAAATTTGTGAAAGATTGACTGGTATTCT
TAACTATGTTGCTCCTTTTACGCTATGTGGATACGCTGCTTTAATGCCTTTGTATCATGCTATTGCTTCC
CGTATGGCTTTCATTTTCTCCTCCTTGTATAAATCCTGGTTGCTGTCTCTTTATGAGGAGTTGTGGCCCG
TTGTCAGGCAACGTGGCGTGGTGTGCACTGTGTTTGCTGACGCAACCCCCACTGGTTGGGGCATTGCCAC
CACCTGTCAGCTCCTTTCCGGGACTTTCGCTTTCCCCCTCCCTATTGCCACGGCGGAACTCATCGCCGCC
TGCCTTGCCCGCTGCTGGACAGGGGCTCGGCTGTTGGGCACTGACAATTCCGTGGTGTTGTCGGGGAAGC
TGACGTCCTTTCCATGGCTGCTCGCCTGTGTTGCCACCTGGATTCTGCGCGGGACGTCCTTCTGCTACGT
CCCTTCGGCCCTCAATCCAGCGGACCTTCCTTCCCGCGGCCTGCTGCCGGCTCTGCGGCCTCTTCCGCGT
CTTCGCCTTCGCCCTCAGACGAGTCGGATCTCCCTTTGGGCCGCCTCCCCGCCTGGATCCTGTGCCTTCT
AGTTGCCAGCCATCTGTTGTTTGCCCCTCCCCCGTGCCTTCCTTGACCCTGGAAGGTGCCACTCCCACTG
TCCTTTCCTAATAAAATGAGGAAATTGCATCGCATTGTCTGAGTAGGTGTCATTCTATTCTGGGGGGTGG
GGTGGGGCAGGACAGCAAGGGGGAGGATTGGGAAGACAATAGCAGGCATGCTGGGGATGCGGTGGGCTCT
ATGGCAGGAACCCCTAGTGATGGAGTTGGCCACTCCCTCTCTGCGCGCTCGCTCGCTCACTGAGGCCGGG
CGACCAAAGGTCGCCCGACGCCCGGGCTTTGCCCGGGCGGCCTCAGTGAGCGAGCGAGCGCGCAGCTGCC
TGCAGGGGCGCCTGATGCGGTATTTTCTCCTTACGCATCTGTGCGGTATTTCACACCGCATA
[95 nt withheld, positions 3703-3797]
T
[46 nt withheld, positions 3799-3844]
C
[141 nt withheld, positions 3846-3986]
CCTTTGACGTTGGAGTCCACGTTCTTT
[37 nt withheld, positions 4014-4050]
ACTCTATCTCGGGCTATTCTTTTGATTTATAAGGGATTTTGCCGATTTCGGTCTATTGGTTAAAAAATGA
GCTGATTTAACAAAAATTTAACGCGAATTTTAACAAAATATTAACGTTTACAATTTTATGGTGCACTCTC
AGTACAATCTGCTCTGATGCCGCATAGTTAAGCCAGCCCCGACACCCGCCAACACCCGCTGACGCGCCCT
GACGGGCTTGTCTGCTCCCGGCATCCGCTTACAGACAAGCTGTGACCGTCTCCGGGAGCTGCATGTGTCA
GAGGTTTTCACCGTCATCACCGAAACGCGCGAGACGAAAGGGCCTCGTGATACGCCTATTTTTATAGGTT
AATGTCATGATAATAATGGTTTCTTAGACGTCAGGTGGCACTTTTCGGGGAAATGTGCGCGGAACCCCTA
TTTGTTTATTTTTCTAAATACATTCAAATATGTATCCGCTCATGAGACAATAACCCTGATAAATGCTTCA
ATAATATTGAAAAAGGAAGAGTATGAGTATTCAACATTTCCGTGTCGCCCTTATTCCCTTTTTTGCGGCA
TTTTGCCTTCCTGTTTTTGCTCACCCAGAAACGCTGGTGAAAGTAAAAGATGCTGAAGATCAGTTGGGTG
CACGAGTGGGTTACATCGAACTGGATCTCAACAGCGGTAAGATCCTTGAGAGTTTTCGCCCCGAAGAACG
TTTTCCAATGATGAGCACTTTTAAAGTTCTGCTATGTGGCGCGGTATTATCCCGTATTGACGCCGGGCAA
GAGCAACTCGGTCGCCGCATACACTATTCTCAGAATGACTTGGTTGAGTACTCACCAGTCACAGAAAAGC
ATCTTACGGATGGCATGACAGTAAGAGAATTATGCAGTGCTGCCATAACCATGAGTGATAACACTGCGGC
CAACTTACTTCTGACAACGATCGGAGGACCGAAGGAGCTAACCGCTTTTTTGCACAACATGGGGGATCAT
GTAACTCGCCTTGATCGTTGGGAACCGGAGCTGAATGAAGCCATACCAAACGACGAGCGTGACACCACGA
TGCCTGTAGCAATGGCAACAACGTTGCGCAAACTATTAACTGGCGAACTACTTACTCTAGCTTCCCGGCA
ACAATTAATAGACTGGATGGAGGCGGATAAAGTTGCAGGACCACTTCTGCGCTCGGCCCTTCCGGCTGGC
TGGTTTATTGCTGATAAATCTGGAGCCGGTGAGCGTGGGTCTCGCGGTATCATTGCAGCACTGGGGCCAG
ATGGTAAGCCCTCCCGTATCGTAGTTATCTACACGACGGGGAGTCAGGCAACTATGGATGAACGAAATAG
ACAGATCGCTGAGATAGGTGCCTCACTGATTAAGCATTGGTAACTGTCAGACCAAGTTTACTCATATATA
CTTTAGATTGATTTAAAACTTCATTTTTAATTTAAAAGGATCTAGGTGAAGATCCTTTTTGATAATCTCA
TGACCAAAATCCCTTAACGTGAGTTTTCGTTCCACTGAGCGTCAGACCCCGTAGAAAAGATCAAAGGATC
TTCTTGAGATCCTTTTTTTCTGCGCGTAATCTGCTGCTTGCAAACAAAAAAACCACCGCTACCAGCGGTG
GTTTGTTTGCCGGATCAAGAGCTACCAACTCTTTTTCCGAAGGTAACTGGCTTCAGCAGAGCGCAGATAC
CAAATACTGTTCTTCTAGTGTAGCCGTAGTTAGGCCACCACTTCAAGAACTCTGTAGCACCGCCTACATA
CCTCGCTCTGCTAATCCTGTTACCAGTGGCTGCTGCCAGTGGCGATAAGTCGTGTCTTACCGGGTTGGAC
TCAAGACGATAGTTACCGGATAAGGCGCAGCGGTCGGGCTGAACGGGGGGTTCGTGCACACAGCCCAGCT
TGGAGCGAACGACCTACACCGAACTGAGATACCTACAGCGTGAGCTATGAGAAAGCGCCACGCTTCCCGA
AGGGAGAAAGGCGGACAGGTATCCGGTAAGCGGCAGGGTCGGAACAGGAGAGCGCACGAGGGAGCTTCCA
GGGGGAAACGCCTGGTATCTTTATAGTCCTGTCGGGTTTCGCCACCTCTGACTTGAGCGTCGATTTTTGT
GATGCTCGTCAGGGGGGCGGAGCCTATGGAAAAACGCCAGCAACGCGGCCTTTTTACGGTTCCTGGCCTT
TTGCTGGCCTTTTGCTCACATGT
Features (pLannotate 1.2.2; 24 found; start..end, strand, type, name):
     12..39      +  repeat_region  AAV2 ITR (fragment): inverted terminal repeat of adeno-associated virus serotype 2 inverted
     68..95      +  repeat_region  AAV2 ITR (fragment): inverted terminal repeat of adeno-associated virus serotype 2 inverted
    158..605     +  promoter       hSyn promoter: human synapsin I promoter; confers neuron-specific expression (Kügler et al., 2003)
    629..662     +  protein_bind   FRT (minimal): supports FLP-mediated excision but not integration (Turan and Bode, 2011) FLP recombinase from the Saccharomyces cerevisiae 2μ plasmid
    669..702     +  protein_bind   lox2272: Cre-mediated recombination occurs in the 8-bp core sequence (GGATACTT). lox2272 sites are compatible with each other, but incompatible with loxP or loxN sites (Lee and Saito, 1988). Cre recombinase
    703..752     -  intron         β-globin intron (fragment): internally truncated intron from human β-globin
    753..786     +  protein_bind   loxP: Cre-mediated recombination occurs in the 8-bp core sequence (GCATACAT). Cre recombinase
    807..1526    -  CDS            EYFP: enhanced YFP mammalian codon-optimized
   1542..2468    -  CDS            ChR2(H134R): H134R mutant of an N-terminal fragment of channelrhodopsin-2 from the alga Chlamydomonas reinhardtii (Nagel et al., 2005) blue light-activated cation channel
   2479..2504    +  misc_feature   MCS (fragment): pUC18/19 multiple cloning site
   2524..2557    -  protein_bind   lox2272: Cre-mediated recombination occurs in the 8-bp core sequence (GGATACTT). lox2272 sites are compatible with each other, but incompatible with loxP or loxN sites (Lee and Saito, 1988). Cre recombinase
   2558..2607    -  intron         β-globin intron (fragment): internally truncated intron from human β-globin
   2608..2641    -  protein_bind   loxP: Cre-mediated recombination occurs in the 8-bp core sequence (GCATACAT). Cre recombinase
   2642..2675    +  protein_bind   FRT (minimal): supports FLP-mediated excision but not integration (Turan and Bode, 2011) FLP recombinase from the Saccharomyces cerevisiae 2μ plasmid
   2684..3272    +  misc_feature   WPRE: woodchuck hepatitis virus posttranscriptional regulatory element
   3280..3504    +  polyA_signal   bGH poly(A) signal: bovine growth hormone polyadenylation signal
   3506..3646    +  repeat_region  AAV2 ITR: inverted terminal repeat of adeno-associated virus serotype 2 inverted
   3651..3702    -  misc_feature   bom (fragment): basis of mobility region from pBR322
   3721..4176    +  rep_origin     f1 ori (sequence partly withheld): f1 bacteriophage origin of replication; arrow indicates direction of (+) strand synthesis
   4177..4226    -  misc_feature   bom (fragment): basis of mobility region from pBR322
   4328..4363    -  CDS            rop (fragment): Rop protein, which maintains plasmids at low copy number; rop
   4458..4562    +  promoter       AmpR promoter: bla
   4563..5423    +  CDS            AmpR: β-lactamase; bla; confers resistance to ampicillin, carbenicillin, and related antibiotics
   5594..6182    +  rep_origin     ori: high-copy-number ColE1/pMB1/pBR322/pUC origin of replication
