[The description below was written by a language model from this plasmid's Addgene catalogue record and pLannotate feature annotations shown in this document.]
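Description:
pAAV-VTKS5-ChR2-YFP is an adeno-associated virus transfer plasmid built on the pAAV-VTKS5 backbone for intersectional, recombinase-gated expression of an optogenetic actuator in neurons. The bacterial portion carries a high-copy ColE1/pUC-type origin, an ampicillin resistance gene (β-lactamase) with its own promoter, and an f1 phage origin. The expression cassette lies between AAV2 inverted terminal repeats, which allow the intervening DNA to be packaged into recombinant AAV particles. The annotation finds one complete ITR downstream of the cassette but only short fragments of the upstream one. This may reflect the difficulty of sequencing or annotating these repeats rather than a true truncation.

Expression is driven by the human synapsin I (hSyn) promoter, which restricts it to neurons. The payload is the H134R variant of channelrhodopsin-2, a blue light-activated cation channel, followed by EYFP as the ChR2-YFP insert. It sits in the antisense orientation relative to the promoter. It is flanked by oppositely oriented lox2272 and loxP pairs in a double-inverted (DIO/FLEx-type) arrangement, so Cre recombinase flips the coding sequence into the sense orientation and locks it there (CRE-ON). Short β-globin intron fragments lie between the lox sites on each side. Two minimal FRT sites in the same orientation bracket the whole lox-flanked unit, so Flp recombinase excises the cassette and abolishes expression (FLP-OFF). A WPRE downstream enhances transcript stability and expression, and a bovine growth hormone polyadenylation signal terminates the transcript.

The vector is intended for light-driven activation and fluorescent labelling of neuronal populations that express Cre but not Flp. It belongs to a viral toolkit for functional studies of the nervous system.
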