Addgene plasmid #178725: pAAV-VTKS5-ChR2-YFP
Purpose: AAV vector for Cre- and Flp-dependent transgene expression (CRE-ON / FLP-OFF) of ChR2-YFP in neurons under the control of the hSyn1 promoter (Kugler et al 2003)
Depositing lab: Jordane Dimidschstein. Depositing organization: Broad Institute. Publication: A versatile viral toolkit for functional discovery in the nervous system. Pouchelon G, Vergara J, McMahon J, Gorissen BL, Lin JD, Vormstein-Schneider D, Niehaus JL, Burbridge TJ, Wester JC, Sherer M, Fernandez-Otero M, Allaway KC, Pelkey K, Chittajallu R, McBain CJ, Fan M, Nasse JS, Wildenberg GA, Fishell G, Dimidschstein J. Cell Rep Methods. 2022 May 26;2(6):100225. doi: 10.1016/j.crmeth.2022.100225. eCollection 2022 Jun 20. PubMed 35784651.
Backbone
  Vector backbone: pAAV-VTKS5
  Vector type: AAV
Growth in bacteria
  Bacterial resistance: Ampicillin, 100 μg/mL
  Growth temperature: 37°C
  Growth strain: NEB Stable
  Copy number: High Copy
Gene/Insert
  Gene/Insert name: ChR2-YFP
  Species: Synthetic
  Cloning method: Gibson Cloning
Terms and licenses: Academic/Nonprofit Terms; Industry Terms: Not Available to Industry
How to cite: pAAV-VTKS5-ChR2-YFP was a gift from Jordane Dimidschstein (Addgene plasmid # 178725 ; http://n2t.net/addgene:178725 ; RRID:Addgene_178725)
